Addgene plasmid #239504: pKS1170
Purpose: Express GAL-inducible cytosolic sfCherry3C large fragment and Pex22 peroxisomal chauffeur with medium affinity SH3 peptide
Depositing lab: John Dueber. Depositing organization: University of California, Berkeley.
Backbone
  Vector backbone: TMP137
  Backbone manufacturer: Internal
  Vector type: Yeast Expression
  Selectable markers: LEU2
Growth in bacteria
  Bacterial resistance: Kanamycin, 50 μg/mL
  Growth temperature: 37°C
  Growth strain: DH5alpha
  Copy number: High Copy
Gene/Insert
  Gene/Insert name: sfCherry3C(1-10)-dPTS1
  Species: Synthetic
  Cloning method: Golden Gate
Terms and licenses: Academic/Nonprofit Terms; Industry Terms: Not Available to Industry
Depositor comments: Additional inserts: 1) GEM; 2) ScPex22(1-36)-Venus-SH3pep_100uM
How to cite: pKS1170 was a gift from John Dueber (Addgene plasmid # 239504 ; http://n2t.net/addgene:239504 ; RRID:Addgene_239504)
