[The description below was written by a language model from this plasmid's Addgene catalogue record and pLannotate feature annotations shown in this document.]
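Description:
pKS1170 is a yeast expression plasmid built by Golden Gate assembly on an in-house backbone (TMP137). It is propagated in E. coli at high copy through a ColE1/pUC-type origin under kanamycin selection, and it is selected in Saccharomyces cerevisiae through a LEU2 marker driven by its own promoter. The feature table shows no yeast replication origin (neither 2μ nor CEN/ARS). It does show short fragments of yeast genomic sequence, including NFS1, which lies next to LEU2 in the genome, and predicted ORFs flanking the cassettes. This pattern would be consistent with an integrating design that uses homology arms, but the record does not state the mode of maintenance.

The payload consists of three expression units. The first encodes GEM, a synthetic transcription factor annotated as a fusion of the Gal4 DNA-binding domain, an estrogen receptor ligand-binding domain and an Msn2 activation region, followed by a PGK1 terminator. This type of factor activates GAL promoters in response to an estrogen-type ligand rather than galactose. The second unit places the large fragment of split sfCherry3C, strands 1–10, under the GAL1 promoter. Its "dPTS1" label presumably means that it lacks a peroxisomal targeting signal, which matches the cytosolic localisation given in the stated purpose. The third unit encodes the N-terminal 36 residues of Pex22, a peroxisomal membrane anchor, fused to Venus and to an SH3-binding peptide of medium affinity (labelled 100 µM). The promoters for the GEM and Pex22 units are not annotated.

The Pex22 fusion is described as a peroxisomal "chauffeur". The combination of parts suggests a split-fluorescent-protein assay in which red fluorescence from complementation of the cytosolic large fragment reports where a partner protein is located, but the record gives no further detail on the assay.
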