Features (pLannotate 1.2.2; 18 found; start..end, strand, type, name):
    158..571     -  CDS            YJC7_YEAST: Protein predicted: Swiss-Prot protein existence level 4. From Saccharomyces cerevisiae (strain ATCC 204508 / S288c) (Baker's yeast).
    732..1172    +  CDS            GAL4 DNA binding domain: DNA binding domain of the GAL4 transcriptional activator; Saccharomyces cerevisiae GAL4 (truncated)
   1218..2153    +  CDS            ERT2: mutated ligand-binding domain of the human estrogen receptor (Feil et al., 1997)
   2190..3098    +  CDS            MSN2 (fragment): MSN2_YEAST - Experimental evidence at protein level: Swiss-Prot protein existence level 1. Positive transcriptional factor that acts as a component of the stress responsive system. Recognizes and binds to the stress response element (STRE) which is involved in the response to various forms of stress (heat, oxidative, osmotic, etc.). Involved in the regulation of the CTT1, DDR2, HSP12 genes. May be regulated via WHI2- PSR1 complex phosphatase activity. From Saccharomyces cerevisiae (strain ATCC 204508 / S288c) (Baker's yeast).
   3120..3344    +  terminator     PGK1 terminator (fragment): S. cerevisae PGK1; transcription terminator for 3-phosphoglycerate kinase gene
   3458..3899    +  promoter       GAL1 promoter: S. cerevisiae GAL1; inducible promoter, regulated by Gal4
   3917..4540    +  CDS            sfCherry3C (fragment): sfCherry3C is a basic (constitutively fluorescent) fluorescent protein published in 2019, derived from Discosoma sp.. It is reported to be a monomer.
   4851..4907    -  CDS            ch3-I (fragment): H31_CHLRE - Experimental evidence at protein level: Swiss-Prot protein existence level 1. Core component of nucleosome. Nucleosomes wrap and compact DNA into chromatin, limiting DNA accessibility to the cellular machineries which require DNA as a template. Histones thereby play a central role in transcription regulation, DNA repair, DNA replication and chromosomal stability. DNA accessibility is regulated via a complex set of post-translational modifications of histones, also called histone code, and nucleosome remodeling. From Chlamydomonas reinhardtii (Chlamydomonas smithii).
   5560..5679    +  CDS            PEX22 (fragment): PEX22_YEAST - Experimental evidence at protein level: Swiss-Prot protein existence level 1. Involved in peroxisome biogenesis. From Saccharomyces cerevisiae (strain ATCC 204508 / S288c) (Baker's yeast).
   5674..6384    +  CDS            Venus: Venus is a basic (constitutively fluorescent) yellow fluorescent protein published in 2002, derived from Aequorea victoria. It is reported to be a rapidly-maturing weak dimer with moderate acid sensitivity.
   6745..6822    +  CDS            YO192_YEAST (fragment): Experimental evidence at protein level: Swiss-Prot protein existence level 1. From Saccharomyces cerevisiae (strain ATCC 204508 / S288c) (Baker's yeast).
   6962..7369    +  promoter       LEU2 promoter: S. cerevisiae LEU2
   7370..8461    +  CDS            LEU2: LEU3_YEAST - Experimental evidence at protein level: Swiss-Prot protein existence level 1. Catalyzes the oxidation of 3-carboxy-2-hydroxy-4- methylpentanoate (3-isopropylmalate) to 3-carboxy-4-methyl-2- oxopentanoate. The product decarboxylates to 4-methyl-2 oxopentanoate. From Saccharomyces cerevisiae (strain ATCC 204508 / S288c) (Baker's yeast).
   8826..8939    -  CDS            NFS1 (fragment): NFS1_YEAST - Also known as SPL1 From Saccharomyces cerevisiae (strain ATCC 204508 / S288c) (Baker's yeast).
   9265..9456    -  CDS            NFS1 (fragment): NFS1_YEAST - Also known as SPL1 From Saccharomyces cerevisiae (strain ATCC 204508 / S288c) (Baker's yeast).
   9495..10310   -  CDS            KanR: aminoglycoside phosphotransferase; aph(3')-Ia; confers resistance to kanamycin in bacteria or G418 (Geneticin®) in eukaryotes
  10535..11123   +  rep_origin     ori: high-copy-number ColE1/pMB1/pBR322/pUC origin of replication
  11286..11660   +  CDS            YC021_YEAST: Protein predicted: Swiss-Prot protein existence level 4. From Saccharomyces cerevisiae (strain ATCC 204508 / S288c) (Baker's yeast).
>Addgene plasmid #239504 | pKS1170 | addgene full sequence | sequence record 475911 | Addgene NGS Result
ACTGGCCGATAATTGCAGACGAACGAGTCGAACAAGAAGCAGGCAAAGTTTAGAGCACTGCCCCTCCGCA
CTCAAAAAAGAAAAAACTAGGAGGAAAATAAAATTCTCAACCACACAAACACATAAACACATACAAATAC
AAATACAAGCTTATTTACTTGACATCGCGCGATCTTCCACTATTCAGCGCCGTCCGCCCTCTCTCGTGTT
TTTTGTTTACGCGACAACTATGCGAAATCCGGAGCAACGGGCAACCGTTTGGGGAAAGACCACACCCACG
CGCGATCGCCATGGCAACGAGGTCGCACACGCCCCACACCCAGACCTCCCTGCGAGCGGGCATGGGTACA
ATGTCCCCGTTGCCACAGACACCACTTCGTAGCACAGCGCAGAGCGTAGCGTGTTGTTGCTGCTGACAAA
AGAAAATTTTTCTTAGCAAAGCAAAGGAGGGGAAGCACGGGCAGATAGCACCGTACCATACCCTTGGAAA
CTCGAAATGAACGAAGCAGGAAATGAGAGAATGAGAGTTTTGTAGGTATATATAGCGGTAGTGTTTGCGC
GTTACCATCATCTTCTGGATCTATCTATTGTTCTTTTCCTCATCACTTTCCCCTTTTTCGCTCTTCTTCT
TGTCTTTTATTTCTTTCTTTTTTTTAATTGTTCCCTCGATTGGCTATCTACCAAAGAATCCAAACTTAAT
ACACGTATTTATTTGTCCAATTACCAGATCTATGAAGCTACTGTCTTCTATCGAACAAGCATGCGATATT
TGCCGACTTAAAAAGCTCAAGTGCTCCAAAGAAAAACCGAAGTGCGCCAAGTGTCTGAAGAACAACTGGG
AGTGTCGCTACTCTCCCAAAACCAAAAGATCTCCGCTGACTAGGGCACATCTGACAGAAGTGGAATCAAG
GCTAGAAAGACTGGAACAGCTATTTCTACTGATTTTTCCTCGAGAAGACCTTGACATGATTTTGAAAATG
GATTCTTTACAGGATATAAAAGCATTGTTAACAGGATTATTTGTACAAGATAATGTGAATAAAGATGCCG
TCACAGATAGATTGGCTTCAGTGGAGACTGATATGCCTCTAACATTGAGACAGCATAGAATAAGTGCGAC
ATCATCATCGGAAGAGAGTAGTAACAAAGGTCAAAGACAGTTGACTGTATCGATTGACTCGGCAGGATCC
GGTGACGGTGCTGGTTTAATTAACTCTGCTGGAGACATGAGAGCTGCCAACCTTTGGCCAAGCCCGCTCA
TGATCAAACGCTCTAAGAAGAACAGCCTGGCCTTGTCCCTGACGGCCGACCAGATGGTCAGTGCCTTGTT
GGATGCTGAGCCCCCCATACTCTATTCCGAGTATGATCCTACCAGACCCTTCAGTGAAGCTTCGATGATG
GGCTTACTGACCAACCTGGCAGACAGGGAGCTGGTTCACATGATCAACTGGGCGAAGAGGGTGCCAGGCT
TTGTGGATTTGACCCTCCATGATCAGGTCCACCTTCTAGAATGTGCCTGGCTAGAGATCCTGATGATTGG
ACTCGTCTGGCGCTCCATGGAGCACCCAGGGAAGCTACTGTTTGCTCCTAACTTGCTCTTGGACAGGAAC
CAGGGAAAATGTGTAGAGGGCATGGTGGAGATCTTCGACATGCTGCTGGCTACATCATCTCGGTTCCGCA
TGATGAATCTGCAGGGAGAGGAGTTTGTGTGCCTCAAATCTATTATTTTGCTTAATTCTGGAGTGTACAC
ATTTCTGTCCAGCACCCTGAAGTCTCTGGAAGAGAAGGACCATATCCACCGAGTCCTGGACAAGATCACA
GACACTTTGATCCACCTGATGGCCAAGGCAGGCCTGACCCTGCAGCAGCAGCACCAGCGGCTGGCCCAGC
TCCTCCTCATCCTCTCCCACATCAGGCACATGAGTAACAAAGGCATGGAGCATCTGTACAGCATGAAGTG
CAAGAACGTGGTGCCCCTCTATGACCTGCTGCTGGAGATGCTGGACGCCCACCGCCTACATGCGCCCACT
AGCCGTGGAGGGGCATCCGTGGAGGAAACGGACCAAAGCCACTTGGCCACTGCGGGCTCTACTTCATCGC
ATTCCTTGCAAAAGTATTACATCACGGGGGAGGCAGAGGGTTTCCCTGCCACAGTCGCGGCTGCAGGTGA
CGGTGCTGGTTTAATTAACATGACGGTCGACCATGATTTCAATAGCGAAGATATTTTATTCCCCATAGAA
AGCATGAGTAGTATACAATACGTGGAGAATAATAACCCAAATAATATTAACAACGATGTTATCCCGTATT
CTCTAGATATCAAAAACACTGTCTTAGATAGTGCGGATCTCAATGACATTCAAAATCAAGAAACTTCACT
GAATTTGGGGCTTCCTCCACTATCTTTCGACTCTCCACTGCCCGTAACGGAAACGATACCATCCACTACC
GATAACAGCTTGCATTTGAAAGCTGATAGCAACAAAAATCGCGATGCAAGAACTATTGAAAATGATAGTG
AAATTAAGAGTACTAATAATGCTAGTGGCTCTGGGGCAAATCAATACACAACTCTTACTTCACCTTATCC
TATGAACGACATTTTGTACAACATGAACAATCCGTTACAATCACCGTCACCTTCATCGGTACCTCAAAAT
CCGACTATAAATCCTCCCATAAATACAGCAAGTAACGAAACTAATTTATCGCCTCAAACTTCAAATGGTA
ATGAAACTCTTATATCTCCTCGAGCCCAACAACATACGTCCATTAAAGATAATCGTCTGTCCTTACCTAA
TGGTGCTAATTCGAATCTTTTCATTGACACTAACCCAAACAATTTGAACGAAAAACTAAGAAATCAATTG
AACTCAGATACAAATTCATATTCTAACTCCATTTCTAATTCAAACTCCAATTCTACGGGTAATTTAAATT
CCAGTTATTTTAATTCACTGAACATAGACTCCATGCTAGATGATTACGTTTCTAGTGATCTCTTATTGAA
TGATGATGATGATGACACTAATTTATCACGCCGAAGATTTAGCGACGTTATAACAAACCAATTTCCGTCA
ATGACAAATTCGAGGAATGAGCTCGGATCCTAACTCGAGATTGAATTGAATTGAAATCGATAGATCAATT
TTTTTCTTTTCTCTTTCCCCATCCTTTACGCTAAAATAATAGTTTATTTTATTTTTTGAATATTTTTTAT
TTATATACGTATATATAGACTATTATTTATCTTTTAATGATTATTAAGATTTTTATTAAAAAAAAATTCG
CTCCTCTTTTAATGCCTTTATGCAGTTTTTTTTTCCCATTCGATATTTCTATGTGCTGCCAAACCAGATG
TCAACACAGCTACAACGCCCCATTATCTTAGCCTAAAAAAACCTTCTCTTTGGAACTTTCAGTAATACGC
TTAACTGCTCATTGCTATATTGAAGTACGGATTAGAAGCCGCCGAGCGGGCGACAGCCCTCCGACGGATG
ACTCTCCTCCGTGCGTCCTCGTCATCACCGGTCGCGTTCCTGAAACGCAGATGTGCCTCGCGCCGCACTG
CTCCGAACAATAAAGATTCTACAATACTAGCTTTTATGGTTATGAAGAGGAAAAATTGGCAGTAACCTGG
CCCCACAAACCTTCAAATTAACGAATCAAATTAACAACCATAGGATGATAATGCGATTAGTTTTTTAGCC
TTATTTCTGGGGTAATTAATCAGCGAAGCGATGATTTTTGATCTATTAACAGATATATAAATGGAAAAGC
TGCATAACCACTTTAACTAATACTTTCAACATTTTCAGTTTGTATTACTTCTTATTCAAATGTCATAAAA
GTATCAACAAAAAATTGTTAATATACCTCTATACTTTAACGTCAAGGAGAAAAAACTATAAGATCTATGG
AGGAAGACAACATGGCTATCATCAAGGAATTCATGAGATTCAAGGTCCACATGGAAGGTTCTGTCAACGG
TCACGAATTTGAAATTGAAGGTGAAGGTGAAGGTCATCCATACGAAGGTACTCAAACAGCTAGACTAAAG
GTTACCAAGGGTGACCCATTGCCTTTTGCTTGGGATATCTTGTCTCCACAATTCATGTACGGTTCCAAGG
CTTACGTTAAGCACCCAGCTGACATTCCAGACTACTTGAAATTATCTTTCCCAGAAGGTTTCACCTGGGA
AAGAGTTATGAACTTCGAAGACGGCGGAGTTGTTGCTGTCACCCAAGACTCCTCCTTGCAAGATGGTCAA
TTCATCTACAAGGTCAAGTTGTTGGGTATTAATTTCCCATCAGATGGTCCAGTCATGCAAAAGAAGACCA
TGGGTTGGGAAGCTTCCACTGAAAGAATGTACCCAGAAGATGGTGCTTTGAAGGGTGAAATCAACCAAAG
ATTGAAATTAAAGGACGGTGGTCACTACGATGCTGAAGTCAAGACCACTTACAGAGCCAAGAAGCCAGTT
CAATTGCCAGGTGCCTACGATGTTGACATTAAATTGGACATCACTTCTCACAACGAAGATGGATCCGGTT
CATTGGGAAGAGGTAGAAGATCCAAAACCTAATAACTCGAGTGGCAGCTTTTGATTAAGCCTTCTAGTCC
AAAAAACACGTTTTTTTGTCATTTATTTCATTTTCTTAGAATAGTTTAGTTTATTCATTTTATAGTCACG
AATGTTTTATGATTCTATATAGGGTTGCAAACAAGCATTTTTCATTTTATGTTAAAACAATTTCAGGTTT
ACCTTTTATTCTGCTTGTGGTGACGCGTGTATCCGCCCGCTCTTTTGGTCACCCATGTATGCTGGATGCA
CACACTGGCTTAAGATGACAACGTCTTGGGGCCTTACCACCAGTGGACTTTCTTGCTGTTTGCTTTGTTC
TGGCCATTGTTTGCGTTTATATATTTATGTTAGATGTTTTTCTTATTAACTAGAAAGAAAGAATATAAAA
GGTTGAGGAAAGAGATGTATCCCGAAGAATACACAGTCTTTTATATATGTATTTCAACAAGGAGCCGTGG
AGGGTACTAAAAAGAAAAATCGCCCGGGCATTTCGTTATCTTCCACGCTAAAAGTCAAGGAGAGATATTA
CGGCCAGGATCGCAAAGGTGCAGAGCAAGGAAATGTGAGAAATTGTGAGAACGATAATGTATGGGACAAT
GCGAAAATGTGAGAACGAGAGCAAAAATCTTTTTTGTATCTCCCCGCCGAATTTGGAAACCGCGTTCTGA
AAACTTCGCATCTTCACATAGTAAAACTGTTCCGAGCGCTTCTCCCCATAATGGTTAGTGGTAAAAACCG
AAGTTGTTTACTTTAGCAAATGCCCGCGAATACGGTGGTAAATTGCCACCCCCCCTTCCCCATTCATTGG
GTAAAGACCAATTTGATGGATAAATTGGTTGTGGAAAAGGTCTAATTCTTTTTCCTATAAATACCGAGAT
ATTTTTTCTATATGATGGTTTCCGTCGCATTATTGTACTCTATAGTACTAAAGCAACAAACAAAAACAAG
CAACAAATATAATATAGTAAAATAGATCTATGCCACCACCATCAAGAAGTAGAATAAACAAAACAAGAAC
ATTAGGAATAGTGGGTACAGCTATAGCAGTGTTGGTCACGTCCTACTATATATATCAAAAGGTGACAGGT
TCTTCTAAAGGTGAAGAATTATTCACTGGTGTTGTCCCAATTTTGGTTGAATTAGATGGTGATGTTAATG
GTCACAAATTTTCTGTCTCCGGTGAAGGTGAAGGTGATGCTACTTACGGTAAATTGACCTTAAAATTGAT
TTGTACTACTGGTAAATTGCCAGTTCCATGGCCAACCTTAGTCACTACTTTAGGTTATGGTTTGCAATGT
TTTGCTAGATACCCAGATCATATGAAACAACATGACTTTTTCAAGTCTGCCATGCCAGAAGGTTATGTTC
AAGAAAGAACTATTTTTTTCAAAGATGACGGTAACTACAAGACCAGAGCTGAAGTCAAGTTTGAAGGTGA
TACCTTAGTTAATAGAATCGAATTAAAAGGTATTGATTTTAAAGAAGGTGGTAACATTTTAGGTCACAAA
TTGGAATACAACTATAACTCTCACAATGTTTACATCACTGCTGACAAACAAAAGAATGGTATCAAAGCTA
ACTTCAAAATTAGACACAACATTGAAGATGGTGGTGTTCAATTAGCTGACCATTATCAACAAAATACTCC
AATTGGTGATGGTCCAGTCTTGTTACCAGACAACCATTACTTATCCTATCAATCTGCCTTATCCAAAGAT
CCAAACGAAAAGAGAGATCACATGGTCTTGTTAGAATTTGTTACTGCTGCTGGTATTACCCATGGTATGG
ATGAATTGTACAAAGGATCCGGGTCAGGCTCCGGATCTGGCCCGCCAGCCATTCCCCCACGTCAACCAAC
GTAATGGCAGTGCTTTTAACTAAGAATTATTAGTCTTTTCTGCTTATTTTTTCATCATAGTTTAGAACAC
TTTATATTAACGAATAGTTTATGAATCTATTTAGGTTTAAAAATTGATACAGTTTTATAAGTTACTTTTT
CAAAGACTCGTGCTGTCTATTGCATAATGCACTGGAAGGGGAAAAAAAAGGTGCACACGCGTGGCTTTTT
CTTGAATTTGCAGTTTGAAAAATGCTGAGCAGTTACAGAGATGTTACGAACCACTAGTGCACTGCAGTAC
ATCGAGGAGAACTTCTAGTATATCTACATACCTAATATTATTGCCTTATTAAAAATGGAATCCCAACAAT
TACATCAAAATCCACATTCTCTTCAAAATCAATTGTCCTGTACTTCCTTGTTCATGTGTGTTCAAAAACG
TTATATTTATAGGATAATTATACTCTATTTCTCAACAAGTAATTGGTTGTTTGGCCGAGCGGTCTAAGGC
GCCTGATTCAAGAAATATCTTGACCGCAGTTAACTGTGGGAATACTCAGGTATCGTAAGATGCAAGAGTT
CGAATCTCTTAGCAACCATTATTTTTTTCCTCAACATAACGAGAACACACAGGGGCGCTATCGCACAGAA
TCAAATTCGATGACTGGAAATTTTTTGTTAATTTCAGAGGTCGCCTGACGCATATACCTTTTTCAACTGA
AAAATTGGGAGAAAAAGGAAAGGTGAGAGCGCCGGAACCGGCTTTTCATATAGAATAGAGAAGCGTTCAT
GACTAAATGCTTGCATCACAATACTTGAAGTTGACAATATTATTTAAGGACCTATTGTTTTTTCCAATAG
GTGGTTAGCAATCGTCTTACTTTCTAACTTTTCTTACCTTTTACATTTCAGCAATATATATATATATATT
TCAAGGATATACCATTCTAATGTCTGCCCCTAAGAAGATCGTCGTTTTGCCAGGTGACCACGTTGGTCAA
GAAATCACAGCCGAAGCCATTAAGGTTCTTAAAGCTATTTCTGATGTTCGTTCCAATGTCAAGTTCGATT
TCGAAAATCATTTAATTGGTGGTGCTGCTATCGATGCTACAGGTGTTCCACTTCCAGATGAGGCGCTGGA
AGCCTCCAAGAAGGCTGATGCCGTTTTGTTAGGTGCTGTGGGTGGTCCTAAATGGGGAACCGGTAGTGTT
AGACCTGAACAAGGTTTACTAAAAATCCGTAAAGAACTTCAATTGTACGCCAACTTAAGACCATGTAACT
TTGCATCCGACTCTCTTTTAGACTTATCTCCAATCAAGCCACAATTTGCTAAAGGTACTGACTTCGTTGT
TGTCAGAGAATTAGTGGGAGGTATTTACTTTGGTAAGAGAAAGGAAGACGATGGTGATGGTGTCGCTTGG
GATAGTGAACAATACACCGTTCCAGAAGTGCAAAGAATCACAAGAATGGCCGCTTTCATGGCCCTACAAC
ATGAGCCACCATTGCCTATTTGGTCCTTGGATAAAGCTAATGTTTTGGCCTCTTCAAGATTATGGAGAAA
AACTGTGGAGGAAACCATCAAGAACGAATTTCCTACATTGAAGGTTCAACATCAATTGATTGATTCTGCC
GCCATGATCCTAGTTAAGAACCCAACCCACCTAAATGGTATTATAATCACCAGCAACATGTTTGGTGATA
TCATCTCCGATGAAGCCTCCGTTATCCCAGGTTCCTTGGGTTTGTTGCCATCTGCGTCCTTGGCCTCTTT
GCCAGACAAGAACACCGCATTTGGTTTGTACGAACCATGCCACGGTTCTGCTCCAGATTTGCCAAAGAAT
AAGGTCAACCCTATCGCCACTATCTTGTCTGCTGCAATGATGTTGAAATTGTCATTGAACTTGCCTGAAG
AAGGTAAGGCCATTGAAGATGCAGTTAAAAAGGTTTTGGATGCAGGTATCAGAACTGGTGATTTAGGTGG
TTCCAACAGTACCACCGAAGTCGGTGATGCTGTCGCCGAAGAAGTTAAGAAAATCCTTGCTTAAAAAGAT
TCTCTTTTTTTATGATATTTGTACATAAACTTTATAAATGAAATTCATAATAGAAACGACACGAAATTAC
AAAATGGAATATGTTCATAGGGTAGACGAAACTATATACGCAATCTACATACATTTATCAAGAAGGAGAA
AAAGGAGGATGTAAAGGAATACAGGTAAGCAAATTGATACTAATGGCTCAACGTGATAAGGAAAAAGAAT
TGCACTTTAACATTAATATTGACAAGGAGGAGGGCACCACACAAAAAGTTAGGTGTAACAGAAAATCATG
AAACTATGATTCCTAATTTATATATTGGAGGATTTTCTCTAAAAAAAAAAAAATACAACAAATAAAAAAC
ACTCAATGACCTGACCATTTGATGGAGTTTAAGTCAATACCTTCTTGAACCATTTCCCATAATGGTGAAA
GTTCCCTCAAGAATTTTACTCTGTCAGAAACGGCCTTAACGACGTAGTCGAGAGTACTCGTATCGCATGT
CGGTGCGACACGAAATTACAAAATGGAATATGTTCATAGGGTAGACGAAACTATATACGCAATCTACATA
CATTTATCAAGAAGGAGAAAAAGGAGGATGTAAAGGAATACAGGTAAGCAAATTGATACTAATGGCTCAA
CGTGATAAGGAAAAAGAATTGCACTTTAACATTAATATTGACAAGGAGGAGGGCACCACACAAAAAGTTA
GGTGTAACAGAAAATCATGAAACTATGATTCCTAATTTATATATTGGAGGATTTTCTCTAAAAAAAAAAA
AATACAACAAATAAAAAACACTCAATGACCTGACCATTTGATGGAGTTTAAGTCAATACCTTCTTGAACC
ATTTCCCATAATGGTGAAAGTTCCCTCAAGAATTTTACTCTGTCAGAAACGGCCTTAACGACGTAGTCGA
CCTCCTCTTCAGTACTAAATCTACCAATACCAAATCTGATGGAAGAATGGGCTAATGCATCATCCTTACC
CAGCGCCGAGCGGCCGCGTGTTACAACCAATTAACCAATTCTGATTAGAAAAACTCATCGAGCATCAAAT
GAAACTGCAATTTATTCATATCAGGATTATCAATACCATATTTTTGAAAAAGCCGTTTCTGTAATGAAGG
AGAAAACTCACCGAGGCAGTTCCATAGGATGGCAAGATCCTGGTATCGGTCTGCGATTCCGACTCGTCCA
ACATCAATACAACCTATTAATTTCCCCTCGTCAAAAATAAGGTTATCAAGTGAGAAATCACCATGAGTGA
CGACTGAATCCGGTGAGAATGGCAAAAGCTTATGCATTTCTTTCCAGACTTGTTCAACAGGCCAGCCATT
ACGCTCGTCATCAAAATCACTCGCATCAACCAAACCGTTATTCATTCGTGATTGCGCCTGAGCGAGGCGA
AATACGCGATCGCTGTTAAAAGGACAATTACAAACAGGAATCGAATGCAACCGGCGCAGGAACACTGCCA
GCGCATCAACAATATTTTCACCTGAATCAGGATATTCTTCTAATACCTGGAATGCTGTTTTCCCGGGGAT
CGCAGTGGTGAGTAACCATGCATCATCAGGAGTACGGATAAAATGCTTGATGGTCGGAAGAGGCATAAAT
TCCGTCAGCCAGTTTAGTCTGACCATCTCATCTGTAACATCATTGGCAACGCTACCTTTGCCATGTTTCA
GAAACAACTCTGGCGCATCGGGCTTCCCATACAATCGATAGATTGTCGCACCTGATTGCCCGACATTATC
GCGAGCCCATTTATACCCATATAAATCAGCATCCATGTTGGAATTTAATCGCGGCCTGGAGCAAGACGTT
TCCCGTTGAATATGGCTCATAACACCCCTTGTATTACTGTTTATGTAAGCAGACAGTTTTATTGTTCATG
ATGATATATTTTTATCTTGTGCAATGTAACATCAGAGATTTTGAGACACAACGTGGCTTTGTTGAATAAA
TCGAACTTTTGCTGAGTTGAAGGATCAGTCATGACCAAAATCCCTTAACGTGAGTTTTCGTTCCACTGAG
CGTCAGACCCCGTAGAAAAGATCAAAGGATCTTCTTGAGATCCTTTTTTTCTGCGCGTAATCTGCTGCTT
GCAAACAAAAAAACCACCGCTACCAGCGGTGGTTTGTTTGCCGGATCAAGAGCTACCAACTCTTTTTCCG
AAGGTAACTGGCTTCAGCAGAGCGCAGATACCAAATACTGTTCTTCTAGTGTAGCCGTAGTTAGGCCACC
ACTTCAAGAACTCTGTAGCACCGCCTACATACCTCGCTCTGCTAATCCTGTTACCAGTGGCTGCTGCCAG
TGGCGATAAGTCGTGTCTTACCGGGTTGGACTCAAGACGATAGTTACCGGATAAGGCGCAGCGGTCGGGC
TGAACGGGGGGTTCGTGCACACAGCCCAGCTTGGAGCGAACGACCTACACCGAACTGAGATACCTACAGC
GTGAGCTATGAGAAAGCGCCACGCTTCCCGAAGGGAGAAAGGCGGACAGGTATCCGGTAAGCGGCAGGGT
CGGAACAGGAGAGCGCACGAGGGAGCTTCCAGGGGGAAACGCCTGGTATCTTTATAGTCCTGTCGGGTTT
CGCCACCTCTGACTTGAGCGTCGATTTTTGTGATGCTCGTCAGGGGGGCGGAGCCTATGGAAAAACGCCA
GCAACGCGGCCTTTTTACGGTTCCTGGCCTTTTGCTGGCCTTTTGCTCACATGTTCTTTCCTGCGTTATC
CCCTGATTCTGTGGATAACCGTGCGGCCGCCAATACCCAGAAGAACAGTAAAATAAAGCAAGGTACGTGA
AATTAATATTTTTAAATGGTTCTAACCGATGCCGAAGAACTGCGCAGTCCGGTTATAACGTCTGACATGT
CCTTTTTTGATTTGGAATCCAACCACTCAAGTGACTCTGTTCATTTACTTTGCGAAAAATATACCCACAA
ATTGCCCATCGAAAGTGAATCGCAAACCACCTTCAGACTGGCACCGACAAAGCAAAGATTATACAGACAG
AGTACTTTATACGTACCGTTAAGTCTCAAGCAAAGGGTTTTCTTATTTACTGAACGGGTAAAGAGTATCT
GGGCCGGCTTGCCAAGATGCAAACCGAATAAGTATTTCAAAGTTGCATTTGCCTTAGCCGTCCTGACACC
ATTGGCTATTTGGATATTTTATATTGACTTTCGTGTACATTGATCACATCGACTGTTCTATTGGCAAATG
AACCACGGGCATTGACTATTTTTCAGGTTACTACTATATATTATCATCACGGGCAAGGATTGTACCCTGA
ATTCGCATCTAGACTGA
